>Addgene plasmid #235057 | Tad-CBE3.2 | addgene full sequence | sequence record 466791 | Addgene NGS Result
TTCACCTAGATCCTTTTAAATTAAAAATGAAGTTTTAAATCAATCTAAAGTATATATGAGTAAACTTGGT
CTGACAGTTACCAATGCTTAATCAGTGAGGCACCTATCTCAGCGATCTGTCTATTTCGTTCATCCATAGT
TGCCTGACTCCCCGTCGTGTAGATAACTACGATACGGGAGGGCTTACCATCTGGCCCCAGTGCTGCAATG
ATACCGCGGCTACCACGCTCACCGGCTCCAGATTTATCAGCAATAAACCAGCCAGCCGGAAGGGCCGAGC
GCAGAAGTGGTCCTGCAACTTTATCCGCCTCCATCCAGTCTATTAATTGTTGCCGGGAAGCTAGAGTAAG
TAGTTCGCCAGTTAATAGTTTGCGCAACGTTGTTGCCATTGCTACAGGCATCGTGGTGTCACGCTCGTCG
TTTGGTATGGCTTCATTCAGCTCCGGTTCCCAACGATCAAGGCGAGTTACATGATCCCCCATGTTGTGCA
AAAAAGCGGTTAGCTCCTTCGGTCCTCCGATCGTTGTCAGAAGTAAGTTGGCCGCAGTGTTATCACTCAT
GGTTATGGCAGCACTGCATAATTCTCTTACTGTCATGCCATCCGTAAGATGCTTTTCTGTGACTGGTGAG
TACTCAACCAAGTCATTCTGAGAATAGTGTATGCGGCGACCGAGTTGCTCTTGCCCGGCGTCAATACGGG
ATAATACCGCGCCACATAGCAGAACTTTAAAAGTGCTCATCATTGGAAAACGTTCTTCGGGGCGAAAACT
CTCAAGGATCTTACCGCTGTTGAGATCCAGTTCGATGTAACCCACTCGTGCACCCAACTGATCTTCAGCA
TCTTTTACTTTCACCAGCGTTTCTGGGTGAGCAAAAACAGGAAGGCAAAATGCCGCAAAAAAGGGAATAA
GGGCGACACGGAAATGTTGAATACTCATACTCTTCCTTTTTCAATATTATTGAAGCATTTATCAGGGTTA
TTGTCTCATGAGCGGATACATATTTGAATGTATTTAGAAAAATAAACAAATAGGGGTTCCGCGCACATTT
CCCCGAAAAGTGCCACCTGACGTCGACGGATCGGGAGATCGATCTCCCGATCCCCTAGGGTCGACTCTCA
GTACAATCTGCTCTGATGCCGCATAGTTAAGCCAGTATCTGCTCCCTGCTTGTGTGTTGGAGGTCGCTGA
GTAGTGCGCGAGCAAAATTTAAGCTACAACAAGGCAAGGCTTGACCGACAATTGCATGAAGAATCTGCTT
AGGGTTAGGCGTTTTGCGCTGCTTCGCGATGTACGGGCCAGATATACGCGTTGACATTGATTATTGACTA
GTTATTAATAGTAATCAATTACGGGGTCATTAGTTCATAGCCCATATATGGAGTTCCGCGTTACATAACT
TACGGTAAATGGCCCGCCTGGCTGACCGCCCAACGACCCCCGCCCATTGACGTCAATAATGACGTATGTT
CCCATAGTAACGCCAATAGGGACTTTCCATTGACGTCAATGGGTGGAGTATTTACGGTAAACTGCCCACT
TGGCAGTACATCAAGTGTATCATATGCCAAGTACGCCCCCTATTGACGTCAATGACGGTAAATGGCCCGC
CTGGCATTATGCCCAGTACATGACCTTATGGGACTTTCCTACTTGGCAGTACATCTACGTATTAGTCATC
GCTATTACCATGGTGATGCGGTTTTGGCAGTACATCAATGGGCGTGGATAGCGGTTTGACTCACGGGGAT
TTCCAAGTCTCCACCCCATTGACGTCAATGGGAGTTTGTTTTGGCACCAAAATCAACGGGACTTTCCAAA
ATGTCGTAACAACTCCGCCCCATTGACGCAAATGGGCGGTAGGCGTGTACGGTGGGAGGTCTATATAAGC
AGAGCTGGTTTAGTGAACCGTCAGATCCGCTAGAGATCCGCGGCCGCTAATACGACTCACTATAGGGAGA
GCCGCCACCATGAAACGGACAGCCGACGGAAGCGAGTTCGAGTCACCAAAGAAGAAGCGGAAAGTCTCCG
AGGTGGAATTCTCTCACGAGTACTGGATGAGGCATGCCCTGACCCTGGCCAAGCGGGCCTGGGATGAGGC
TCATGTGCCTGTTGGCGCCGTGCTGGTGCACAACAACCGGGTCATCGGCGAGGGCTGGAATAGAGCCATC
GGAAGACACGACCCCACCGCCCACGCCGAGATCATGGCCCTGCGGCAGGGCGGCCTGGTGATGCAGAACT
ACAGACTGATCGACGCCACACTGTACAGCACACTGGAACCTTGTGTGATGTGCGCCGGCGCCATGATCCA
CAGCAGAATCGGCAGAGTTGTGTTTGGAGCTAGATACCTGAGAATGGGCGCTGCCGGATCTCTGATGAAC
GTGCTGCACTATCCTGGCATTAAGCACAGAGTGGAAATCACCGAGGGCATCCTCGCTGATGAGTGCGCCG
CTCTGCTGAGCGACTTCTTCCGGATGCCTAGACGGGTGTTCAAGGCCCAAAAAAAGGCCCAGAGCAGCAT
CAACTCTGGAGGATCTAGCGGAGGATCCTCTGGCAGCGAGACACCAGGAACAAGCGAGTCAGCAACACCA
GAGAGCAGTGGCGGCAGCAGCGGCGGCAGCGACAAGAAGTACAGCATCGGCCTGGCCATCGGCACCAACT
CTGTGGGCTGGGCCGTGATCACCGACGAGTACAAGGTGCCCAGCAAGAAATTCAAGGTGCTGGGCAACAC
CGACCGGCACAGCATCAAGAAGAACCTGATCGGAGCCCTGCTGTTCGACAGCGGCGAAACAGCCGAGGCC
ACCCGGCTGAAGAGAACCGCCAGAAGAAGATACACCAGACGGAAGAACCGGATCTGCTATCTGCAAGAGA
TCTTCAGCAACGAGATGGCCAAGGTGGACGACAGCTTCTTCCACAGACTGGAAGAGTCCTTCCTGGTGGA
AGAGGATAAGAAGCACGAGCGGCACCCCATCTTCGGCAACATCGTGGACGAGGTGGCCTACCACGAGAAG
TACCCCACCATCTACCACCTGAGAAAGAAACTGGTGGACAGCACCGACAAGGCCGACCTGCGGCTGATCT
ATCTGGCCCTGGCCCACATGATCAAGTTCCGGGGCCACTTCCTGATCGAGGGCGACCTGAACCCCGACAA
CAGCGACGTGGACAAGCTGTTCATCCAGCTGGTGCAGACCTACAACCAGCTGTTCGAGGAAAACCCCATC
AACGCCAGCGGCGTGGACGCCAAGGCCATCCTGTCTGCCAGACTGAGCAAGAGCAGACGGCTGGAAAATC
TGATCGCCCAGCTGCCCGGCGAAAAGAAGAATGGCCTGTTCGGAAACCTGATTGCCCTGAGCCTGGGCCT
GACCCCCAACTTCAAGAGCAACTTCGACCTGGCCGAGGATGCCAAACTGCAGCTGAGCAAGGACACCTAC
GACGACGACCTGGACAACCTGCTGGCCCAGATCGGCGACCAGTACGCCGACCTGTTTCTGGCCGCCAAGA
ACCTGTCCGACGCCATCCTGCTGAGCGACATCCTGAGAGTGAACACCGAGATCACCAAGGCCCCCCTGAG
CGCCTCTATGATCAAGAGATACGACGAGCACCACCAGGACCTGACCCTGCTGAAAGCTCTCGTGCGGCAG
CAGCTGCCTGAGAAGTACAAAGAGATTTTCTTCGACCAGAGCAAGAACGGCTACGCCGGCTACATTGACG
GCGGAGCCAGCCAGGAAGAGTTCTACAAGTTCATCAAGCCCATCCTGGAAAAGATGGACGGCACCGAGGA
ACTGCTCGTGAAGCTGAACAGAGAGGACCTGCTGCGGAAGCAGCGGACCTTCGACAACGGCAGCATCCCC
CACCAGATCCACCTGGGAGAGCTGCACGCCATTCTGCGGCGGCAGGAAGATTTTTACCCATTCCTGAAGG
ACAACCGGGAAAAGATCGAGAAGATCCTGACCTTCCGCATCCCCTACTACGTGGGCCCTCTGGCCAGGGG
AAACAGCAGATTCGCCTGGATGACCAGAAAGAGCGAGGAAACCATCACCCCCTGGAACTTCGAGGAAGTG
GTGGACAAGGGCGCTTCCGCCCAGAGCTTCATCGAGCGGATGACCAACTTCGATAAGAACCTGCCCAACG
AGAAGGTGCTGCCCAAGCACAGCCTGCTGTACGAGTACTTCACCGTGTATAACGAGCTGACCAAAGTGAA
ATACGTGACCGAGGGAATGAGAAAGCCCGCCTTCCTGAGCGGCGAGCAGAAAAAGGCCATCGTGGACCTG
CTGTTCAAGACCAACCGGAAAGTGACCGTGAAGCAGCTGAAAGAGGACTACTTCAAGAAAATCGAGTGCT
TCGACTCCGTGGAAATCTCCGGCGTGGAAGATCGGTTCAACGCCTCCCTGGGCACATACCACGATCTGCT
GAAAATTATCAAGGACAAGGACTTCCTGGACAATGAGGAAAACGAGGACATTCTGGAAGATATCGTGCTG
ACCCTGACACTGTTTGAGGACAGAGAGATGATCGAGGAACGGCTGAAAACCTATGCCCACCTGTTCGACG
ACAAAGTGATGAAGCAGCTGAAGCGGCGGAGATACACCGGCTGGGGCAGGCTGAGCCGGAAGCTGATCAA
CGGCATCCGGGACAAGCAGTCCGGCAAGACAATCCTGGATTTCCTGAAGTCCGACGGCTTCGCCAACAGA
AACTTCATGCAGCTGATCCACGACGACAGCCTGACCTTTAAAGAGGACATCCAGAAAGCCCAGGTGTCCG
GCCAGGGCGATAGCCTGCACGAGCACATTGCCAATCTGGCCGGCAGCCCCGCCATTAAGAAGGGCATCCT
GCAGACAGTGAAGGTGGTGGACGAGCTCGTGAAAGTGATGGGCCGGCACAAGCCCGAGAACATCGTGATC
GAAATGGCCAGAGAGAACCAGACCACCCAGAAGGGACAGAAGAACAGCCGCGAGAGAATGAAGCGGATCG
AAGAGGGCATCAAAGAGCTGGGCAGCCAGATCCTGAAAGAACACCCCGTGGAAAACACCCAGCTGCAGAA
CGAGAAGCTGTACCTGTACTACCTGCAGAATGGGCGGGATATGTACGTGGACCAGGAACTGGACATCAAC
CGGCTGTCCGACTACGATGTGGACCATATCGTGCCTCAGAGCTTTCTGAAGGACGACTCCATCGACAACA
AGGTGCTGACCAGAAGCGACAAGAACCGGGGCAAGAGCGACAACGTGCCCTCCGAAGAGGTCGTGAAGAA
GATGAAGAACTACTGGCGGCAGCTGCTGAACGCCAAGCTGATTACCCAGAGAAAGTTCGACAATCTGACC
AAGGCCGAGAGAGGCGGCCTGAGCGAACTGGATAAGGCCGGCTTCATCAAGAGACAGCTGGTGGAAACCC
GGCAGATCACAAAGCACGTGGCACAGATCCTGGACTCCCGGATGAACACTAAGTACGACGAGAATGACAA
GCTGATCCGGGAAGTGAAAGTGATCACCCTGAAGTCCAAGCTGGTGTCCGATTTCCGGAAGGATTTCCAG
TTTTACAAAGTGCGCGAGATCAACAACTACCACCACGCCCACGACGCCTACCTGAACGCCGTCGTGGGAA
CCGCCCTGATCAAAAAGTACCCTAAGCTGGAAAGCGAGTTCGTGTACGGCGACTACAAGGTGTACGACGT
GCGGAAGATGATCGCCAAGAGCGAGCAGGAAATCGGCAAGGCTACCGCCAAGTACTTCTTCTACAGCAAC
ATCATGAACTTTTTCAAGACCGAGATTACCCTGGCCAACGGCGAGATCCGGAAGCGGCCTCTGATCGAGA
CAAACGGCGAAACCGGGGAGATCGTGTGGGATAAGGGCCGGGATTTTGCCACCGTGCGGAAAGTGCTGAG
CATGCCCCAAGTGAATATCGTGAAAAAGACCGAGGTGCAGACAGGCGGCTTCAGCAAAGAGTCTATCCTG
CCCAAGAGGAACAGCGATAAGCTGATCGCCAGAAAGAAGGACTGGGACCCTAAGAAGTACGGCGGCTTCG
ACAGCCCCACCGTGGCCTATTCTGTGCTGGTGGTGGCCAAAGTGGAAAAGGGCAAGTCCAAGAAACTGAA
GAGTGTGAAAGAGCTGCTGGGGATCACCATCATGGAAAGAAGCAGCTTCGAGAAGAATCCCATCGACTTT
CTGGAAGCCAAGGGCTACAAAGAAGTGAAAAAGGACCTGATCATCAAGCTGCCTAAGTACTCCCTGTTCG
AGCTGGAAAACGGCCGGAAGAGAATGCTGGCCTCTGCCGGCGAACTGCAGAAGGGAAACGAACTGGCCCT
GCCCTCCAAATATGTGAACTTCCTGTACCTGGCCAGCCACTATGAGAAGCTGAAGGGCTCCCCCGAGGAT
AATGAGCAGAAACAGCTGTTTGTGGAACAGCACAAGCACTACCTGGACGAGATCATCGAGCAGATCAGCG
AGTTCTCCAAGAGAGTGATCCTGGCCGACGCTAATCTGGACAAAGTGCTGTCCGCCTACAACAAGCACCG
GGATAAGCCCATCAGAGAGCAGGCCGAGAATATCATCCACCTGTTTACCCTGACCAATCTGGGAGCCCCT
GCCGCCTTCAAGTACTTTGACACCACCATCGACCGGAAGAGGTACACCAGCACCAAAGAGGTGCTGGACG
CCACCCTGATCCACCAGAGCATCACCGGCCTGTACGAGACACGGATCGACCTGTCTCAGCTGGGAGGTGA
CAGCGGCGGGAGCGGCGGGAGCGGGGGGAGCACTAATCTGAGCGACATCATTGAGAAGGAGACTGGGAAA
CAGCTGGTCATTCAGGAGTCCATCCTGATGCTGCCTGAGGAGGTGGAGGAAGTGATCGGCAACAAGCCAG
AGTCTGACATCCTGGTGCACACCGCCTACGACGAGTCCACAGATGAGAATGTGATGCTGCTGACCTCTGA
CGCCCCCGAGTATAAGCCTTGGGCCCTGGTCATCCAGGATTCTAACGGCGAGAATAAGATCAAGATGCTG
AGCGGAGGATCCGGAGGATCTGGAGGCAGCACCAACCTGTCTGACATCATCGAGAAGGAGACAGGCAAGC
AGCTGGTCATCCAGGAGAGCATCCTGATGCTGCCCGAAGAAGTCGAAGAAGTGATCGGAAACAAGCCTGA
GAGCGATATCCTGGTCCATACCGCCTACGACGAGAGTACCGACGAAAATGTGATGCTGCTGACATCCGAC
GCCCCAGAGTATAAGCCCTGGGCTCTGGTCATCCAGGATTCCAACGGAGAGAACAAAATCAAAATGCTGT
CTGGCGGCTCAAAAAGAACCGCCGACGGCAGCGAATTCGAGCCCAAGAAGAAGAGGAAAGTCTAACCGGT
CATCATCACCATCACCATTGAGTTTAAACCCGCTGATCAGCCTCGACTGTGCCTTCTAGTTGCCAGCCAT
CTGTTGTTTGCCCCTCCCCCGTGCCTTCCTTGACCCTGGAAGGTGCCACTCCCACTGTCCTTTCCTAATA
AAATGAGGAAATTGCATCGCATTGTCTGAGTAGGTGTCATTCTATTCTGGGGGGTGGGGTGGGGCAGGAC
AGCAAGGGGGAGGATTGGGAAGACAATAGCAGGCATGCTGGGGATGCGGTGGGCTCTATGGCTTCTGAGG
CGGAAAGAACCAGCTGGGGCTCGATACCGTCGACCTCTAGCTAGAGCTTGGCGTAATCATGGTCATAGCT
GTTTCCTGTGTGAAATTGTTATCCGCTCACAATTCCACACAACATACGAGCCGGAAGCATAAAGTGTAAA
GCCTAGGGTGCCTAATGAGTGAGCTAACTCACATTAATTGCGTTGCGCTCACTGCCCGCTTTCCAGTCGG
GAAACCTGTCGTGCCAGCTGCATTAATGAATCGGCCAACGCGCGGGGAGAGGCGGTTTGCGTATTGGGCG
CTCTTCCGCTTCCTCGCTCACTGACTCGCTGCGCTCGGTCGTTCGGCTGCGGCGAGCGGTATCAGCTCAC
TCAAAGGCGGTAATACGGTTATCCACAGAATCAGGGGATAACGCAGGAAAGAACATGTGAGCAAAAGGCC
AGCAAAAGGCCAGGAACCGTAAAAAGGCCGCGTTGCTGGCGTTTTTCCATAGGCTCCGCCCCCCTGACGA
GCATCACAAAAATCGACGCTCAAGTCAGAGGTGGCGAAACCCGACAGGACTATAAAGATACCAGGCGTTT
CCCCCTGGAAGCTCCCTCGTGCGCTCTCCTGTTCCGACCCTGCCGCTTACCGGATACCTGTCCGCCTTTC
TCCCTTCGGGAAGCGTGGCGCTTTCTCATAGCTCACGCTGTAGGTATCTCAGTTCGGTGTAGGTCGTTCG
CTCCAAGCTGGGCTGTGTGCACGAACCCCCCGTTCAGCCCGACCGCTGCGCCTTATCCGGTAACTATCGT
CTTGAGTCCAACCCGGTAAGACACGACTTATCGCCACTGGCAGCAGCCACTGGTAACAGGATTAGCAGAG
CGAGGTATGTAGGCGGTGCTACAGAGTTCTTGAAGTGGTGGCCTAACTACGGCTACACTAGAAGAACAGT
ATTTGGTATCTGCGCTCTGCTGAAGCCAGTTACCTTCGGAAAAAGAGTTGGTAGCTCTTGATCCGGCAAA
CAAACCACCGCTGGTAGCGGTGGTTTTTTTGTTTGCAAGCAGCAGATTACGCGCAGAAAAAAAGGATCTC
AAGAAGATCCTTTGATCTTTTCTACGGGGTCTGACACTCAGTGGAACGAAAACTCACGTTAAGGGATTTT
GGTCATGAGATTATCAAAAAGGATC
Features (pLannotate 1.2.2; 17 found; start..end, strand, type, name):
     78..938     -  CDS            AmpR: β-lactamase; bla; confers resistance to ampicillin, carbenicillin, and related antibiotics
    939..1043    -  promoter       AmpR promoter: bla
   1114..1158    -  misc_feature   bom (fragment): basis of mobility region from pBR322
   1313..1692    +  enhancer       CMV enhancer: human cytomegalovirus immediate early enhancer
   1693..1896    +  promoter       CMV promoter: human cytomegalovirus (CMV) immediate early promoter
   1938..1956    +  promoter       T7 promoter: promoter for bacteriophage T7 RNA polymerase
   2027..2506    +  CDS            tadA: TADA_ECOLI - Also known as yfhC. Experimental evidence at protein level: Swiss-Prot protein existence level 1. Catalyzes the deamination of adenosine to inosine at the wobble position 34 of tRNA(Arg2). Essential for cell viability. From Escherichia coli (strain K12).
   2621..6717    +  CDS            Cas9 (fragment): Cas9 (Csn1) endonuclease from the Streptococcus pyogenes Type II CRISPR/Cas system generates RNA-guided double strand breaks in DNA
   7031..7279    +  CDS            UGI: UNGI_BPPB2 - Experimental evidence at protein level: Swiss-Prot protein existence level 1. This protein binds specifically and reversibly to the host uracil-DNA glycosylase, preventing removal of uracil residues from PBS2 DNA by the host uracil-excision repair system. From Bacillus phage PBS2 (Bacteriophage PBS2).
   7397..7621    +  polyA_signal   bGH poly(A) signal: bovine growth hormone polyadenylation signal
   7625..7646    +  promoter       SV40 promoter (fragment): SV40 enhancer and early promoter
   7651..7667    +  misc_feature   MCS (fragment): pBluescript multiple cloning site
   7716..7732    -  protein_bind   lac operator: The lac repressor binds to the lac operator to inhibit transcription in E. coli. This inhibition can be relieved by adding lactose or isopropyl-β-D-thiogalactopyranoside (IPTG). lac repressor encoded by lacI
   7740..7770    -  promoter       lac promoter: promoter for the E. coli lac operon
   7785..7806    -  protein_bind   CAP binding site: CAP binding activates transcription in the presence of cAMP. E. coli catabolite activator protein
   7819..7911    -  CDS            lacI (fragment): lac repressor; lacI; The lac repressor binds to the lac operator to inhibit transcription in E. coli. This inhibition can be relieved by adding lactose or isopropyl-β-D-thiogalactopyranoside (IPTG).
   8094..8682    -  rep_origin     ori: high-copy-number ColE1/pMB1/pBR322/pUC origin of replication
