[The description below was written by a language model from this plasmid's Addgene catalogue record and pLannotate feature annotations shown in this document.]
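Description:
Tad-CBE3.2 is a mammalian expression plasmid encoding a cytosine base editor, built on a pCMV backbone and assembled by Golden Gate cloning. The full sequenced construct is 8,775 nt, matching the recorded backbone of about 3.4 kb plus a 5.4 kb synthetic insert. It is propagated in E. coli as a high-copy plasmid through a ColE1/pBR322-type origin and selected with ampicillin via the β-lactamase gene and its native promoter. Short remnants of cloning-vector sequence (lac promoter/operator, CAP site, fragments of lacI, an MCS, an SV40 promoter and the pBR322 bom region) are also annotated but appear to be backbone carry-over rather than functional parts of the payload.

The expression cassette is driven by the human CMV immediate-early enhancer and promoter and terminated by the bovine growth hormone polyadenylation signal; a T7 promoter lies just upstream of the coding region, which could allow in vitro transcription. The open reading frame is a single fusion: an N-terminal bipartite nuclear localization signal, a deaminase domain annotated as E. coli TadA, the Streptococcus pyogenes Cas9 D10A nickase, two copies of the phage PBS2 uracil glycosylase inhibitor (UGI), and a C-terminal SV40 NLS. The feature table annotates only one UGI copy, though the gap after Cas9 leaves room for the second. TadA is naturally a tRNA adenosine deaminase; here, according to the name and associated publication title, it is an evolved variant used for cytosine deamination. The nickase targets the deaminase to a guide-specified site and nicks the unedited strand, while UGI blocks excision of the resulting uracil, favouring C-to-T conversion. No guide RNA cassette is annotated, so a guide must be supplied separately.
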