Addgene plasmid #235057: Tad-CBE3.2
Purpose: Expresses Tad-CBE3.2 in mammalian cells.
Depositing lab: Weixin Tang. Depositing organization: University of Chicago. Publication: High-precision cytosine base editors by evolving nucleic-acid-recognition hotspots in deaminase. Wu Y, Xiao YL, Tang W. Nat Biotechnol. 2025 Jul 7:10.1038/s41587-025-02678-w. doi: 10.1038/s41587-025-02678-w. PubMed 40624252.
Backbone
  Vector backbone: pCMV with a BR322 origin
  Backbone size w/o insert (bp): 3402
  Vector type: Mammalian Expression, CRISPR
Growth in bacteria
  Bacterial resistance: Ampicillin, 100 μg/mL
  Growth temperature: 37°C
  Growth strain: DH5alpha
  Copy number: High Copy
Gene/Insert
  Gene/Insert name: Tad-CBE3.2-SpCas9 D10A
  Species: Synthetic
  Insert size (bp): 5373
  Tag / fusion protein: bpNLS (N terminal on insert); 2xUGI, SV40NLS (C terminal on insert)
  Cloning method: Golden Gate
Terms and licenses: Academic/Nonprofit Terms; Industry Terms: Not Available to Industry
How to cite: Tad-CBE3.2 was a gift from Weixin Tang (Addgene plasmid # 235057 ; http://n2t.net/addgene:235057 ; RRID:Addgene_235057)
